Addgene plasmid #215707: Nuclear cpGFP
Purpose: Expresses cpGFP in the nucleus
Depositing lab: Katharine Diehl. Depositing organization: University of Utah. Publication: A genetically encoded fluorescent biosensor for visualization of acetyl-CoA in live cells. Smith JJ, Valentino TR, Ablicki AH, Banerjee R, Colligan AR, Eckert DM, Desjardins GA, Diehl KL. Cell Chem Biol. 2025 Jan 21:S2451-9456(25)00002-9. doi: 10.1016/j.chembiol.2025.01.002. PubMed 39874963.
Backbone
  Vector backbone: pLJM1
  Backbone size w/o insert (bp): 7300
  Total vector size (bp): 8200
  Vector type: Mammalian Expression, Lentiviral
  Selectable markers: Puromycin
Growth in bacteria
  Bacterial resistance: Ampicillin, 100 μg/mL
  Growth temperature: 37°C
  Growth strain: NEB Stable
  Copy number: High Copy
Gene/Insert
  Gene/Insert name: cpGFP (alt name: circularly permuted green fluorescent protein)
  Species: A. victoria
  Insert size (bp): 874
  Mutation: circularly permuted GFP
  Promoter: CMV
  Tag / fusion protein: NLS (N terminal on insert); FLAG (N terminal on insert); HA (N terminal on insert)
  Cloning method: Gibson Cloning
  Sequencing primers: 5′ CMV forward
Resource information
  A portion of this plasmid was derived from a plasmid made by: The cpGFP gene was cloned from Addgene plasmid #64854 (Jin Zhang).
Terms and licenses: Academic/Nonprofit Terms; Industry Terms: Not Available to Industry
Depositor comments: Please visit https://doi.org/10.1101/2023.12.31.573774 for bioRxiv preprint.
How to cite: Nuclear cpGFP was a gift from Katharine Diehl (Addgene plasmid # 215707 ; http://n2t.net/addgene:215707 ; RRID:Addgene_215707)
