[The description below was written by a language model from this plasmid's Addgene catalogue record and pLannotate feature annotations shown in this document.]
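Description:
Nuclear cpGFP is a lentiviral transfer plasmid built on the pLJM1 backbone for expressing circularly permuted GFP (derived from Aequorea victoria GFP) in the nucleus of mammalian cells. It is maintained in E. coli through a high-copy ColE1/pUC-type origin with ampicillin resistance, and it also carries f1 and SV40 origins inherited from the backbone. The viral portion has a third-generation, self-inactivating layout. An RSV promoter drives a truncated HIV-1 5' LTR, followed by the Ψ packaging signal with a gag fragment, the Rev response element, a cPPT/CTS and a ΔU3 3' LTR. Together these allow the RNA genome to be packaged when helper functions are supplied in trans and then integrated in target cells without reconstituting an active LTR promoter.

Within the provirus, a CMV enhancer/promoter drives the cpGFP open reading frame, which the catalogue entry describes as carrying N-terminal NLS, FLAG and HA tags. The feature table detects the FLAG and HA tags and a residual attB1 site upstream of the fluorescent protein, but does not annotate the NLS separately. A downstream human PGK promoter expresses puromycin N-acetyltransferase for selecting stably transduced cells. Given the associated work on a genetically encoded acetyl-CoA biosensor, this nuclear cpGFP probably serves as a fluorophore-only control for a nuclear-targeted sensor, although the record states only that it expresses cpGFP in the nucleus.

Two sequence records are supplied. The full 8,242-nt record agrees with the stated vector size of about 8.2 kb. The second, 9,034-nt assembly shows a duplicated HA–attB1–GFP segment, and the record does not explain the discrepancy.
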