Features (pLannotate 1.2.2; 32 found; start..end, strand, type, name):
    103..306     +  promoter       CMV promoter: human cytomegalovirus (CMV) immediate early promoter
    387..407     +  CDS            FLAG (fragment): FLAG® epitope tag, followed by an enterokinase cleavage site
    420..446     +  CDS            3xHA (fragment): three tandem HA epitope tags
    462..486     +  protein_bind   attB1: mutant version of attB; recombination site for the Gateway® BP reaction BP Clonase™
    501..1223    +  CDS            cEGFP: cEGFP is a basic (constitutively fluorescent) green fluorescent protein published in 2008, derived from Aequorea victoria.
   1227..1262    +  misc_feature   MCS (fragment): multiple cloning site
   1297..1414    +  misc_feature   cPPT/CTS: central polypurine tract and central termination sequence of HIV-1
   1463..1973    +  promoter       hPGK promoter: human phosphoglycerate kinase 1 promoter
   1995..2594    +  CDS            PuroR: puromycin N-acetyltransferase; pac from Streptomyces alboniger; confers resistance to puromycin
   2637..2720    +  CDS            nef (fragment): NEF_HV1Z2 - Experimental evidence at protein level: Swiss-Prot protein existence level 1. Extracellular Nef protein targets CD4(+) T-lymphocytes for apoptosis by interacting with CXCR4 surface receptors. From Human immunodeficiency virus type 1 group M subtype D (isolate Z2/CDC-Z34) (HIV-1).
   2722..2955    +  LTR            3' LTR (ΔU3): self-inactivating 3' long terminal repeat (LTR) from HIV-1
   3027..3148    +  polyA_signal   SV40 poly(A) signal: SV40 polyadenylation signal
   3188..3323    +  rep_origin     SV40 ori: SV40 origin of replication
   3344..3362    -  promoter       T7 promoter: promoter for bacteriophage T7 RNA polymerase
   3370..3525    +  CDS            lacZα (fragment): LacZα fragment of β-galactosidase; lacZ fragment
   3530..3958    +  rep_origin     f1 ori (sequence partly withheld): f1 bacteriophage origin of replication; arrow indicates direction of (+) strand synthesis
   4011..4115    +  promoter       AmpR promoter: bla
   4116..4976    +  CDS            AmpR: β-lactamase; bla; confers resistance to ampicillin, carbenicillin, and related antibiotics
   5147..5735    +  rep_origin     ori: high-copy-number ColE1/pMB1/pBR322/pUC origin of replication
   5918..6010    +  CDS            lacI (fragment): lac repressor; lacI; The lac repressor binds to the lac operator to inhibit transcription in E. coli. This inhibition can be relieved by adding lactose or isopropyl-β-D-thiogalactopyranoside (IPTG).
   6023..6044    +  protein_bind   CAP binding site: CAP binding activates transcription in the presence of cAMP. E. coli catabolite activator protein
   6059..6089    +  promoter       lac promoter: promoter for the E. coli lac operon
   6097..6113    +  protein_bind   lac operator: The lac repressor binds to the lac operator to inhibit transcription in E. coli. This inhibition can be relieved by adding lactose or isopropyl-β-D-thiogalactopyranoside (IPTG). lac repressor encoded by lacI
   6158..6176    +  promoter       T3 promoter: promoter for bacteriophage T3 RNA polymerase
   6204..6430    +  promoter       RSV promoter: Rous sarcoma virus enhancer/promoter
   6431..6611    +  LTR            5' LTR (truncated): truncated 5' long terminal repeat (LTR) from HIV-1
   6658..6783    +  misc_feature   HIV-1 Ψ: packaging signal of human immunodeficiency virus type 1
   6767..7130    +  CDS            HIV-1 gag (fragment): gag protein from human immunodeficiency virus 1; gag
   7276..7509    +  misc_feature   RRE: The Rev response element (RRE) of HIV-1 allows for Rev-dependent mRNA export from the nucleus to the cytoplasm.
   7886..7986    +  CDS            Rev (fragment): human immunodeficiency virus 1 (HIV-1) Rev protein; rev; enhances nuclear export of unspliced and incompletely spliced viral mRNAs
   8036..8219    +  promoter       U6 promoter (fragment): RNA polymerase III promoter for human U6 snRNA
   8210..102     +  enhancer       CMV enhancer (fragment) (across the origin): human cytomegalovirus immediate early enhancer; contains an 18-bp deletion relative to the standard CMV enhancer
>Addgene plasmid #215707 | Nuclear cpGFP | addgene full sequence | sequence record 456692 | Addgene NGS Result
AATGACGGTAAATGGCCCGCCTGGCATTATGCCCAGTACATGACCTTATGGGACTTTCCTACTTGGCAGT
ACATCTACGTATTAGTCATCGCTATTACCATGGTGATGCGGTTTTGGCAGTACATCAATGGGCGTGGATA
GCGGTTTGACTCACGGGGATTTCCAAGTCTCCACCCCATTGACGTCAATGGGAGTTTGTTTTGGCACCAA
AATCAACGGGACTTTCCAAAATGTCGTAACAACTCCGCCCCATTGACGCAAATGGGCGGTAGGCGTGTAC
GGTGGGAGGTCTATATAAGCAGAGCTGGTTTAGTGAACCGTCAGATCCGCTAGCGCTACCGGTCGCCACC
ATGGTGACCGGTCCAAAGAAGAAGCGTAAGGTAGACTACAAGGATGACGATGACAAGCTCGATGGAGGAT
ACCCATACGATGTTCCAGATTACGCTGCTCGAGGTTATCAAACAAGTTTGTACAAAAAAGCAGGCTCCAC
CATGGGGCATAACGTCTATATCAAGGCCGACAAGCAGAAGAACGGCATCAAGGCGAACTTCAAGATCCGC
CACAACATCGAGGACGGCGGCGTGCAGCTCGCCTACCACTACCAGCAGAACACCCCCATCGGCGACGGCC
CCGTGCTGCTGCCCGACAACCACTACCTGAGCGTGCAGTCCAAACTTTCGAAAGACCCCAACGAGAAGCG
CGATCACATGGTCCTGCTGGAGTTCGTGACCGCCGCCGGGATCACTCTCGGCATGGACGAGCTGTACAAG
GGCGGTACCGGAGGGAGCATGGTGAGCAAGGGCGAGGAGCTGTTCACCGGGGTGGTGCCCATCCTGGTCG
AGCTGGACGGCGACGTAAACGGCCACAAGTTCAGCGTGTCCGGCGAGGGTGAGGGCGATGCCACCTACGG
CAAGCTGACCCTGAAGTTCATCTGCACCACCGGCAAGCTGCCCGTGCCCTGGCCCACCCTCGTGACCACC
CTGACCTACGGCGTGCAGTGCTTCAGCCGCTACCCCGACCACATGAAGCAGCACGACTTCTTCAAGTCCG
CCATGCCCGAAGGCTACATCCAGGAGCGCACCATCTTCTTCAAGGACGACGGCAACTACAAGACCCGCGC
CGAGGTGAAGTTCGAGGGCGACACCCTGGTGAACCGCATCGAGCTGAAGGGCATCGACTTCAAGGAGGAC
GGCAACATCCTGGGGCACAAGCTGGAGTACAACTAATCCGGACTCAGATCTCGAGCTCAAGCTTCGAATT
CTCGACCTCGAGACAAATGGCAGTATTCATCCACAATTTTAAAAGAAAAGGGGGGATTGGGGGGTACAGT
GCAGGGGAAAGAATAGTAGACATAATAGCAACAGACATACAAACTAAAGAATTACAAAAACAAATTACAA
AAATTCAAAATTTTCGGGTTTATTACAGGGACAGCAGAGATCCACTTTGGCCGCGGCTCGAGGGGGTTGG
GGTTGCGCCTTTTCCAAGGCAGCCCTGGGTTTGCGCAGGGACGCGGCTGCTCTGGGCGTGGTTCCGGGAA
ACGCAGCGGCGCCGACCCTGGGTCTCGCACATTCTTCACGTCCGTTCGCAGCGTCACCCGGATCTTCGCC
GCTACCCTTGTGGGCCCCCCGGCGACGCTTCCTGCTCCGCCCCTAAGTCGGGAAGGTTCCTTGCGGTTCG
CGGCGTGCCGGACGTGACAAACGGAAGCCGCACGTCTCACTAGTACCCTCGCAGACGGACAGCGCCAGGG
AGCAATGGCAGCGCGCCGACCGCGATGGGCTGTGGCCAATAGCGGCTGCTCAGCAGGGCGCGCCGAGAGC
AGCGGCCGGGAAGGGGCGGTGCGGGAGGCGGGGTGTGGGGCGGTAGTGTGGGCCCTGTTCCTGCCCGCGC
GGTGTTCCGCATTCTGCAAGCCTCCGGAGCGCACGTCGGCAGTCGGCTCCCTCGTTGACCGAATCACCGA
CCTCTCTCCCCAGGGGGATCCACCGGAGCTTACCATGACCGAGTACAAGCCCACGGTGCGCCTCGCCACC
CGCGACGACGTCCCCAGGGCCGTACGCACCCTCGCCGCCGCGTTCGCCGACTACCCCGCCACGCGCCACA
CCGTCGATCCGGACCGCCACATCGAGCGGGTCACCGAGCTGCAAGAACTCTTCCTCACGCGCGTCGGGCT
CGACATCGGCAAGGTGTGGGTCGCGGACGACGGCGCCGCGGTGGCGGTCTGGACCACGCCGGAGAGCGTC
GAAGCGGGGGCGGTGTTCGCCGAGATCGGCCCGCGCATGGCCGAGTTGAGCGGTTCCCGGCTGGCCGCGC
AGCAACAGATGGAAGGCCTCCTGGCGCCGCACCGGCCCAAGGAGCCCGCGTGGTTCCTGGCCACCGTCGG
CGTCTCGCCCGACCACCAGGGCAAGGGTCTGGGCAGCGCCGTCGTGCTCCCCGGAGTGGAGGCGGCCGAG
CGCGCCGGGGTGCCCGCCTTCCTGGAGACCTCCGCGCCCCGCAACCTCCCCTTCTACGAGCGGCTCGGCT
TCACCGTCACCGCCGACGTCGAGGTGCCCGAAGGACCGCGCACCTGGTGCATGACCCGCAAGCCCGGTGC
CTGACGCCCGCCCCACGACCCGCAGCGCCCGACCGAAAGGAGCGCACGACCCCATGCATCGGTACCTTTA
AGACCAATGACTTACAAGGCAGCTGTAGATCTTAGCCACTTTTTAAAAGAAAAGGGGGGACTGGAAGGGC
TAATTCACTCCCAACGAAGACAAGATCTGCTTTTTGCTTGTACTGGGTCTCTCTGGTTAGACCAGATCTG
AGCCTGGGAGCTCTCTGGCTAACTAGGGAACCCACTGCTTAAGCCTCAATAAAGCTTGCCTTGAGTGCTT
CAAGTAGTGTGTGCCCGTCTGTTGTGTGACTCTGGTAACTAGAGATCCCTCAGACCCTTTTAGTCAGTGT
GGAAAATCTCTAGCAGTAGTAGTTCATGTCATCTTATTATTCAGTATTTATAACTTGCAAAGAAATGAAT
ATCAGAGAGTGAGAGGAACTTGTTTATTGCAGCTTATAATGGTTACAAATAAAGCAATAGCATCACAAAT
TTCACAAATAAAGCATTTTTTTCACTGCATTCTAGTTGTGGTTTGTCCAAACTCATCAATGTATCTTATC
ATGTCTGGCTCTAGCTATCCCGCCCCTAACTCCGCCCATCCCGCCCCTAACTCCGCCCAGTTCCGCCCAT
TCTCCGCCCCATGGCTGACTAATTTTTTTTATTTATGCAGAGGCCGAGGCCGCCTCGGCCTCTGAGCTAT
TCCAGAAGTAGTGAGGAGGCTTTTTTGGAGGCCTAGGGACGTACCCAATTCGCCCTATAGTGAGTCGTAT
TACGCGCGCTCACTGGCCGTCGTTTTACAACGTCGTGACTGGGAAAACCCTGGCGTTACCCAACTTAATC
GCCTTGCAGCACATCCCCCTTTCGCCAGCTGGCGTAATAGCGAAGAGGCCCGCACCGATCGCCCTTCCCA
ACAGTTGCGCAGCCTGAATGGCGAATGGG
[124 nt withheld, positions 3530-3653]
C
[91 nt withheld, positions 3655-3745]
A
[49 nt withheld, positions 3747-3795]
CCTTTGACGTTGGAGTCCACGTTCTTT
[37 nt withheld, positions 3823-3859]
ACCCTATCTCGGTCTATTCTTTTGATTTATAAGGGATTTTGCCGATTTCGGCCTATTGGTTAAAAAATGA
GCTGATTTAACAAAAATTTAACGCGAATTTTAACAAAATATTAACGCTTACAATTTAGGTGGCACTTTTC
GGGGAAATGTGCGCGGAACCCCTATTTGTTTATTTTTCTAAATACATTCAAATATGTATCCGCTCATGAG
ACAATAACCCTGATAAATGCTTCAATAATATTGAAAAAGGAAGAGTATGAGTATTCAACATTTCCGTGTC
GCCCTTATTCCCTTTTTTGCGGCATTTTGCCTTCCTGTTTTTGCTCACCCAGAAACGCTGGTGAAAGTAA
AAGATGCTGAAGATCAGTTGGGTGCACGAGTGGGTTACATCGAACTGGATCTCAACAGCGGTAAGATCCT
TGAGAGTTTTCGCCCCGAAGAACGTTTTCCAATGATGAGCACTTTTAAAGTTCTGCTATGTGGCGCGGTA
TTATCCCGTATTGACGCCGGGCAAGAGCAACTCGGTCGCCGCATACACTATTCTCAGAATGACTTGGTTG
AGTACTCACCAGTCACAGAAAAGCATCTTACGGATGGCATGACAGTAAGAGAATTATGCAGTGCTGCCAT
AACCATGAGTGATAACACTGCGGCCAACTTACTTCTGACAACGATCGGAGGACCGAAGGAGCTAACCGCT
TTTTTGCACAACATGGGGGATCATGTAACTCGCCTTGATCGTTGGGAACCGGAGCTGAATGAAGCCATAC
CAAACGACGAGCGTGACACCACGATGCCTGTAGCAATGGCAACAACGTTGCGCAAACTATTAACTGGCGA
ACTACTTACTCTAGCTTCCCGGCAACAATTAATAGACTGGATGGAGGCGGATAAAGTTGCAGGACCACTT
CTGCGCTCGGCCCTTCCGGCTGGCTGGTTTATTGCTGATAAATCTGGAGCCGGTGAGCGTGGGTCTCGCG
GTATCATTGCAGCACTGGGGCCAGATGGTAAGCCCTCCCGTATCGTAGTTATCTACACGACGGGGAGTCA
GGCAACTATGGATGAACGAAATAGACAGATCGCTGAGATAGGTGCCTCACTGATTAAGCATTGGTAACTG
TCAGACCAAGTTTACTCATATATACTTTAGATTGATTTAAAACTTCATTTTTAATTTAAAAGGATCTAGG
TGAAGATCCTTTTTGATAATCTCATGACCAAAATCCCTTAACGTGAGTTTTCGTTCCACTGAGCGTCAGA
CCCCGTAGAAAAGATCAAAGGATCTTCTTGAGATCCTTTTTTTCTGCGCGTAATCTGCTGCTTGCAAACA
AAAAAACCACCGCTACCAGCGGTGGTTTGTTTGCCGGATCAAGAGCTACCAACTCTTTTTCCGAAGGTAA
CTGGCTTCAGCAGAGCGCAGATACCAAATACTGTTCTTCTAGTGTAGCCGTAGTTAGGCCACCACTTCAA
GAACTCTGTAGCACCGCCTACATACCTCGCTCTGCTAATCCTGTTACCAGTGGCTGCTGCCAGTGGCGAT
AAGTCGTGTCTTACCGGGTTGGACTCAAGACGATAGTTACCGGATAAGGCGCAGCGGTCGGGCTGAACGG
GGGGTTCGTGCACACAGCCCAGCTTGGAGCGAACGACCTACACCGAACTGAGATACCTACAGCGTGAGCT
ATGAGAAAGCGCCACGCTTCCCGAAGGGAGAAAGGCGGACAGGTATCCGGTAAGCGGCAGGGTCGGAACA
GGAGAGCGCACGAGGGAGCTTCCAGGGGGAAACGCCTGGTATCTTTATAGTCCTGTCGGGTTTCGCCACC
TCTGACTTGAGCGTCGATTTTTGTGATGCTCGTCAGGGGGGCGGAGCCTATGGAAAAACGCCAGCAACGC
GGCCTTTTTACGGTTCCTGGCCTTTTGCTGGCCTTTTGCTCACATGTTCTTTCCTGCGTTATCCCCTGAT
TCTGTGGATAACCGTATTACCGCCTTTGAGTGAGCTGATACCGCTCGCCGCAGCCGAACGACCGAGCGCA
GCGAGTCAGTGAGCGAGGAAGCGGAAGAGCGCCCAATACGCAAACCGCCTCTCCCCGCGCGTTGGCCGAT
TCATTAATGCAGCTGGCACGACAGGTTTCCCGACTGGAAAGCGGGCAGTGAGCGCAACGCAATTAATGTG
AGTTAGCTCACTCATTAGGCACCCCAGGCTTTACACTTTATGCTTCCGGCTCGTATGTTGTGTGGAATTG
TGAGCGGATAACAATTTCACACAGGAAACAGCTATGACCATGATTACGCCAAGCGCGCAATTAACCCTCA
CTAAAGGGAACAAAAGCTGGAGCTGCAAGCTTAATGTAGTCTTATGCAATACTCTTGTAGTCTTGCAACA
TGGTAACGATGAGTTAGCAACATGCCTTACAAGGAGAGAAAAAGCACCGTGCATGCCGATTGGTGGAAGT
AAGGTGGTACGATCGTGCCTTATTAGGAAGGCAACAGACGGGTCTGACATGGATTGGACGAACCACTGAA
TTGCCGCATTGCAGAGATATTGTATTTAAGTGCCTAGCTCGATACATAAACGGGTCTCTCTGGTTAGACC
AGATCTGAGCCTGGGAGCTCTCTGGCTAACTAGGGAACCCACTGCTTAAGCCTCAATAAAGCTTGCCTTG
AGTGCTTCAAGTAGTGTGTGCCCGTCTGTTGTGTGACTCTGGTAACTAGAGATCCCTCAGACCCTTTTAG
TCAGTGTGGAAAATCTCTAGCAGTGGCGCCCGAACAGGGACTTGAAAGCGAAAGGGAAACCAGAGGAGCT
CTCTCGACGCAGGACTCGGCTTGCTGAAGCGCGCACGGCAAGAGGCGAGGGGCGGCGACTGGTGAGTACG
CCAAAAATTTTGACTAGCGGAGGCTAGAAGGAGAGAGATGGGTGCGAGAGCGTCAGTATTAAGCGGGGGA
GAATTAGATCGCGATGGGAAAAAATTCGGTTAAGGCCAGGGGGAAAGAAAAAATATAAATTAAAACATAT
AGTATGGGCAAGCAGGGAGCTAGAACGATTCGCAGTTAATCCTGGCCTGTTAGAAACATCAGAAGGCTGT
AGACAAATACTGGGACAGCTACAACCATCCCTTCAGACAGGATCAGAAGAACTTAGATCATTATATAATA
CAGTAGCAACCCTCTATTGTGTGCATCAAAGGATAGAGATAAAAGACACCAAGGAAGCTTTAGACAAGAT
AGAGGAAGAGCAAAACAAAAGTAAGACCACCGCACAGCAAGCGGCCGCTGATCTTCAGACCTGGAGGAGG
AGATATGAGGGACAATTGGAGAAGTGAATTATATAAATATAAAGTAGTAAAAATTGAACCATTAGGAGTA
GCACCCACCAAGGCAAAGAGAAGAGTGGTGCAGAGAGAAAAAAGAGCAGTGGGAATAGGAGCTTTGTTCC
TTGGGTTCTTGGGAGCAGCAGGAAGCACTATGGGCGCAGCGTCAATGACGCTGACGGTACAGGCCAGACA
ATTATTGTCTGGTATAGTGCAGCAGCAGAACAATTTGCTGAGGGCTATTGAGGCGCAACAGCATCTGTTG
CAACTCACAGTCTGGGGCATCAAGCAGCTCCAGGCAAGAATCCTGGCTGTGGAAAGATACCTAAAGGATC
AACAGCTCCTGGGGATTTGGGGTTGCTCTGGAAAACTCATTTGCACCACTGCTGTGCCTTGGAATGCTAG
TTGGAGTAATAAATCTCTGGAACAGATTTGGAATCACACGACCTGGATGGAGTGGGACAGAGAAATTAAC
AATTACACAAGCTTAATACACTCCTTAATTGAAGAATCGCAAAACCAGCAAGAAAAGAATGAACAAGAAT
TATTGGAATTAGATAAATGGGCAAGTTTGTGGAATTGGTTTAACATAACAAATTGGCTGTGGTATATAAA
ATTATTCATAATGATAGTAGGAGGCTTGGTAGGTTTAAGAATAGTTTTTGCTGTACTTTCTATAGTGAAT
AGAGTTAGGCAGGGATATTCACCATTATCGTTTCAGACCCACCTCCCAACCCCGAGGGGACCCGACAGGC
CCGAAGGAATAGAAGAAGAAGGTGGAGAGAGAGACAGAGACAGATCCATTCGATTAGTGAACGGATCTCG
ACGGTATCGATCACGAGACTAGCCTCGAGCGGCCGCCCCCTTCACCGAGGGCCTATTTCCCATGATTCCT
TCATATTTGCATATACGATACAAGGCTGTTAGAGAGATAATTGGAATTAATTTGACTGTAAACACAAAGA
TATTAGTACAAAATACGTGACGTAGAAAGTAATAATTTCTTGGGTAGTTTGCAGTTTTAAAATTATGTTT
TAAAATGGACTATCATATGCCAAGTACGCCCCCTATTGACGTC
