Features (pLannotate 1.2.2; 32 found; start..end, strand, type, name):
    155..289     +  enhancer       CMV enhancer (fragment): human cytomegalovirus immediate early enhancer; contains an 18-bp deletion relative to the standard CMV enhancer
    290..493     +  promoter       CMV promoter: human cytomegalovirus (CMV) immediate early promoter
    574..594     +  CDS            FLAG (fragment): FLAG® epitope tag, followed by an enterokinase cleavage site
    607..633     +  CDS            3xHA (fragment): three tandem HA epitope tags
    649..673     +  protein_bind   attB1: mutant version of attB; recombination site for the Gateway® BP reaction BP Clonase™
    688..1410    +  CDS            cEGFP: cEGFP is a basic (constitutively fluorescent) green fluorescent protein published in 2008, derived from Aequorea victoria.
   1414..1449    +  misc_feature   MCS (fragment): multiple cloning site
   1484..1601    +  misc_feature   cPPT/CTS: central polypurine tract and central termination sequence of HIV-1
   1650..2160    +  promoter       hPGK promoter: human phosphoglycerate kinase 1 promoter
   2182..2781    +  CDS            PuroR: puromycin N-acetyltransferase; pac from Streptomyces alboniger; confers resistance to puromycin
   2824..2907    +  CDS            nef (fragment): NEF_HV1Z2 - Experimental evidence at protein level: Swiss-Prot protein existence level 1. Extracellular Nef protein targets CD4(+) T-lymphocytes for apoptosis by interacting with CXCR4 surface receptors. From Human immunodeficiency virus type 1 group M subtype D (isolate Z2/CDC-Z34) (HIV-1).
   2909..3142    +  LTR            3' LTR (ΔU3): self-inactivating 3' long terminal repeat (LTR) from HIV-1
   3214..3335    +  polyA_signal   SV40 poly(A) signal: SV40 polyadenylation signal
   3375..3510    +  rep_origin     SV40 ori: SV40 origin of replication
   3531..3549    -  promoter       T7 promoter: promoter for bacteriophage T7 RNA polymerase
   3557..3712    +  CDS            lacZα (fragment): LacZα fragment of β-galactosidase; lacZ fragment
   3717..4145    +  rep_origin     f1 ori (sequence partly withheld): f1 bacteriophage origin of replication; arrow indicates direction of (+) strand synthesis
   4198..4302    +  promoter       AmpR promoter: bla
   4303..5163    +  CDS            AmpR: β-lactamase; bla; confers resistance to ampicillin, carbenicillin, and related antibiotics
   5334..5922    +  rep_origin     ori: high-copy-number ColE1/pMB1/pBR322/pUC origin of replication
   6105..6197    +  CDS            lacI (fragment): lac repressor; lacI; The lac repressor binds to the lac operator to inhibit transcription in E. coli. This inhibition can be relieved by adding lactose or isopropyl-β-D-thiogalactopyranoside (IPTG).
   6210..6231    +  protein_bind   CAP binding site: CAP binding activates transcription in the presence of cAMP. E. coli catabolite activator protein
   6246..6276    +  promoter       lac promoter: promoter for the E. coli lac operon
   6284..6300    +  protein_bind   lac operator: The lac repressor binds to the lac operator to inhibit transcription in E. coli. This inhibition can be relieved by adding lactose or isopropyl-β-D-thiogalactopyranoside (IPTG). lac repressor encoded by lacI
   6345..6363    +  promoter       T3 promoter: promoter for bacteriophage T3 RNA polymerase
   6391..6617    +  promoter       RSV promoter: Rous sarcoma virus enhancer/promoter
   6618..6798    +  LTR            5' LTR (truncated): truncated 5' long terminal repeat (LTR) from HIV-1
   6845..6970    +  misc_feature   HIV-1 Ψ: packaging signal of human immunodeficiency virus type 1
   6954..7317    +  CDS            HIV-1 gag (fragment): gag protein from human immunodeficiency virus 1; gag
   7463..7696    +  misc_feature   RRE: The Rev response element (RRE) of HIV-1 allows for Rev-dependent mRNA export from the nucleus to the cytoplasm.
   8073..8173    +  CDS            Rev (fragment): human immunodeficiency virus 1 (HIV-1) Rev protein; rev; enhances nuclear export of unspliced and incompletely spliced viral mRNAs
   8223..164     +  promoter       U6 promoter (fragment) (across the origin): RNA polymerase III promoter for human U6 snRNA
>Addgene plasmid #215707 | Nuclear cpGFP Sequencing Result | analyzer sequence | sequence record 425052
TCCTTCATATTTGCATATACGATACAAGGCTGTTAGAGAGATAATTGGAATTAATTTGACTGTAAACACA
AAGATATTAGTACAAAATACGTGACGTAGAAAGTAATAATTTCTTGGGTAGTTTGCAGTTTTAAAATTAT
GTTTTAAAATGGACTATCATATGCCAAGTACGCCCCCTATTGACGTCAATGACGGTAAATGGCCCGCCTG
GCATTATGCCCAGTACATGACCTTATGGGACTTTCCTACTTGGCAGTACATCTACGTATTAGTCATCGCT
ATTACCATGGTGATGCGGTTTTGGCAGTACATCAATGGGCGTGGATAGCGGTTTGACTCACGGGGATTTC
CAAGTCTCCACCCCATTGACGTCAATGGGAGTTTGTTTTGGCACCAAAATCAACGGGACTTTCCAAAATG
TCGTAACAACTCCGCCCCATTGACGCAAATGGGCGGTAGGCGTGTACGGTGGGAGGTCTATATAAGCAGA
GCTGGTTTAGTGAACCGTCAGATCCGCTAGCGCTACCGGTCGCCACCATGGTGACCGGTCCAAAGAAGAA
GCGTAAGGTAGACTACAAGGATGACGATGACAAGCTCGATGGAGGATACCCATACGATGTTCCAGATTAC
GCTGCTCGAGGTTATCAAACAAGTTTGTACAAAAAAGCAGGCTCCACCATGGGGCATAACGTCTATATCA
AGGCCGACAAGCAGAAGAACGGCATCAAGGCGAACTTCAAGATCCGCCACAACATCGAGGACGGCGGCGT
GCAGCTCGCCTACCACTACCAGCAGAACACCCCCATCGGCGACGGCCCCGTGCTGCTGCCCGACAACCAC
TACCTGAGCGTGCAGTCCAAACTTTCGAAAGACCCCAACGAGAAGCGCGATCACATGGTCCTGCTGGAGT
TCGTGACCGCCGCCGGGATCACTCTCGGCATGGACGAGCTGTACAAGGGCGGTACCGGAGGGAGCATGGT
GAGCAAGGGCGAGGAGCTGTTCACCGGGGTGGTGCCCATCCTGGTCGAGCTGGACGGCGACGTAAACGGC
CACAAGTTCAGCGTGTCCGGCGAGGGTGAGGGCGATGCCACCTACGGCAAGCTGACCCTGAAGTTCATCT
GCACCACCGGCAAGCTGCCCGTGCCCTGGCCCACCCTCGTGACCACCCTGACCTACGGCGTGCAGTGCTT
CAGCCGCTACCCCGACCACATGAAGCAGCACGACTTCTTCAAGTCCGCCATGCCCGAAGGCTACATCCAG
GAGCGCACCATCTTCTTCAAGGACGACGGCAACTACAAGACCCGCGCCGAGGTGAAGTTCGAGGGCGACA
CCCTGGTGAACCGCATCGAGCTGAAGGGCATCGACTTCAAGGAGGACGGCAACATCCTGGGGCACAAGCT
GGAGTACAACTAATCCGGACTCAGATCTCGAGCTCAAGCTTCGAATTCTCGACCTCGAGACAAATGGCAG
TATTCATCCACAATTTTAAAAGAAAAGGGGGGATTGGGGGGTACAGTGCAGGGGAAAGAATAGTAGACAT
AATAGCAACAGACATACAAACTAAAGAATTACAAAAACAAATTACAAAAATTCAAAATTTTCGGGTTTAT
TACAGGGACAGCAGAGATCCACTTTGGCCGCGGCTCGAGGGGGTTGGGGTTGCGCCTTTTCCAAGGCAGC
CCTGGGTTTGCGCAGGGACGCGGCTGCTCTGGGCGTGGTTCCGGGAAACGCAGCGGCGCCGACCCTGGGT
CTCGCACATTCTTCACGTCCGTTCGCAGCGTCACCCGGATCTTCGCCGCTACCCTTGTGGGCCCCCCGGC
GACGCTTCCTGCTCCGCCCCTAAGTCGGGAAGGTTCCTTGCGGTTCGCGGCGTGCCGGACGTGACAAACG
GAAGCCGCACGTCTCACTAGTACCCTCGCAGACGGACAGCGCCAGGGAGCAATGGCAGCGCGCCGACCGC
GATGGGCTGTGGCCAATAGCGGCTGCTCAGCAGGGCGCGCCGAGAGCAGCGGCCGGGAAGGGGCGGTGCG
GGAGGCGGGGTGTGGGGCGGTAGTGTGGGCCCTGTTCCTGCCCGCGCGGTGTTCCGCATTCTGCAAGCCT
CCGGAGCGCACGTCGGCAGTCGGCTCCCTCGTTGACCGAATCACCGACCTCTCTCCCCAGGGGGATCCAC
CGGAGCTTACCATGACCGAGTACAAGCCCACGGTGCGCCTCGCCACCCGCGACGACGTCCCCAGGGCCGT
ACGCACCCTCGCCGCCGCGTTCGCCGACTACCCCGCCACGCGCCACACCGTCGATCCGGACCGCCACATC
GAGCGGGTCACCGAGCTGCAAGAACTCTTCCTCACGCGCGTCGGGCTCGACATCGGCAAGGTGTGGGTCG
CGGACGACGGCGCCGCGGTGGCGGTCTGGACCACGCCGGAGAGCGTCGAAGCGGGGGCGGTGTTCGCCGA
GATCGGCCCGCGCATGGCCGAGTTGAGCGGTTCCCGGCTGGCCGCGCAGCAACAGATGGAAGGCCTCCTG
GCGCCGCACCGGCCCAAGGAGCCCGCGTGGTTCCTGGCCACCGTCGGCGTCTCGCCCGACCACCAGGGCA
AGGGTCTGGGCAGCGCCGTCGTGCTCCCCGGAGTGGAGGCGGCCGAGCGCGCCGGGGTGCCCGCCTTCCT
GGAGACCTCCGCGCCCCGCAACCTCCCCTTCTACGAGCGGCTCGGCTTCACCGTCACCGCCGACGTCGAG
GTGCCCGAAGGACCGCGCACCTGGTGCATGACCCGCAAGCCCGGTGCCTGACGCCCGCCCCACGACCCGC
AGCGCCCGACCGAAAGGAGCGCACGACCCCATGCATCGGTACCTTTAAGACCAATGACTTACAAGGCAGC
TGTAGATCTTAGCCACTTTTTAAAAGAAAAGGGGGGACTGGAAGGGCTAATTCACTCCCAACGAAGACAA
GATCTGCTTTTTGCTTGTACTGGGTCTCTCTGGTTAGACCAGATCTGAGCCTGGGAGCTCTCTGGCTAAC
TAGGGAACCCACTGCTTAAGCCTCAATAAAGCTTGCCTTGAGTGCTTCAAGTAGTGTGTGCCCGTCTGTT
GTGTGACTCTGGTAACTAGAGATCCCTCAGACCCTTTTAGTCAGTGTGGAAAATCTCTAGCAGTAGTAGT
TCATGTCATCTTATTATTCAGTATTTATAACTTGCAAAGAAATGAATATCAGAGAGTGAGAGGAACTTGT
TTATTGCAGCTTATAATGGTTACAAATAAAGCAATAGCATCACAAATTTCACAAATAAAGCATTTTTTTC
ACTGCATTCTAGTTGTGGTTTGTCCAAACTCATCAATGTATCTTATCATGTCTGGCTCTAGCTATCCCGC
CCCTAACTCCGCCCATCCCGCCCCTAACTCCGCCCAGTTCCGCCCATTCTCCGCCCCATGGCTGACTAAT
TTTTTTTATTTATGCAGAGGCCGAGGCCGCCTCGGCCTCTGAGCTATTCCAGAAGTAGTGAGGAGGCTTT
TTTGGAGGCCTAGGGACGTACCCAATTCGCCCTATAGTGAGTCGTATTACGCGCGCTCACTGGCCGTCGT
TTTACAACGTCGTGACTGGGAAAACCCTGGCGTTACCCAACTTAATCGCCTTGCAGCACATCCCCCTTTC
GCCAGCTGGCGTAATAGCGAAGAGGCCCGCACCGATCGCCCTTCCCAACAGTTGCGCAGCCTGAATGGCG
AATGGG
[124 nt withheld, positions 3717-3840]
C
[91 nt withheld, positions 3842-3932]
A
[49 nt withheld, positions 3934-3982]
CCTTTGACGTTGGAGTCCACGTTCTTT
[37 nt withheld, positions 4010-4046]
ACCCTATCTCGGTCTATTCTTTTGATTTATAAGGGATTTTGCCGATTTCGGCCTATTGGTTAAAAAATGA
GCTGATTTAACAAAAATTTAACGCGAATTTTAACAAAATATTAACGCTTACAATTTAGGTGGCACTTTTC
GGGGAAATGTGCGCGGAACCCCTATTTGTTTATTTTTCTAAATACATTCAAATATGTATCCGCTCATGAG
ACAATAACCCTGATAAATGCTTCAATAATATTGAAAAAGGAAGAGTATGAGTATTCAACATTTCCGTGTC
GCCCTTATTCCCTTTTTTGCGGCATTTTGCCTTCCTGTTTTTGCTCACCCAGAAACGCTGGTGAAAGTAA
AAGATGCTGAAGATCAGTTGGGTGCACGAGTGGGTTACATCGAACTGGATCTCAACAGCGGTAAGATCCT
TGAGAGTTTTCGCCCCGAAGAACGTTTTCCAATGATGAGCACTTTTAAAGTTCTGCTATGTGGCGCGGTA
TTATCCCGTATTGACGCCGGGCAAGAGCAACTCGGTCGCCGCATACACTATTCTCAGAATGACTTGGTTG
AGTACTCACCAGTCACAGAAAAGCATCTTACGGATGGCATGACAGTAAGAGAATTATGCAGTGCTGCCAT
AACCATGAGTGATAACACTGCGGCCAACTTACTTCTGACAACGATCGGAGGACCGAAGGAGCTAACCGCT
TTTTTGCACAACATGGGGGATCATGTAACTCGCCTTGATCGTTGGGAACCGGAGCTGAATGAAGCCATAC
CAAACGACGAGCGTGACACCACGATGCCTGTAGCAATGGCAACAACGTTGCGCAAACTATTAACTGGCGA
ACTACTTACTCTAGCTTCCCGGCAACAATTAATAGACTGGATGGAGGCGGATAAAGTTGCAGGACCACTT
CTGCGCTCGGCCCTTCCGGCTGGCTGGTTTATTGCTGATAAATCTGGAGCCGGTGAGCGTGGGTCTCGCG
GTATCATTGCAGCACTGGGGCCAGATGGTAAGCCCTCCCGTATCGTAGTTATCTACACGACGGGGAGTCA
GGCAACTATGGATGAACGAAATAGACAGATCGCTGAGATAGGTGCCTCACTGATTAAGCATTGGTAACTG
TCAGACCAAGTTTACTCATATATACTTTAGATTGATTTAAAACTTCATTTTTAATTTAAAAGGATCTAGG
TGAAGATCCTTTTTGATAATCTCATGACCAAAATCCCTTAACGTGAGTTTTCGTTCCACTGAGCGTCAGA
CCCCGTAGAAAAGATCAAAGGATCTTCTTGAGATCCTTTTTTTCTGCGCGTAATCTGCTGCTTGCAAACA
AAAAAACCACCGCTACCAGCGGTGGTTTGTTTGCCGGATCAAGAGCTACCAACTCTTTTTCCGAAGGTAA
CTGGCTTCAGCAGAGCGCAGATACCAAATACTGTTCTTCTAGTGTAGCCGTAGTTAGGCCACCACTTCAA
GAACTCTGTAGCACCGCCTACATACCTCGCTCTGCTAATCCTGTTACCAGTGGCTGCTGCCAGTGGCGAT
AAGTCGTGTCTTACCGGGTTGGACTCAAGACGATAGTTACCGGATAAGGCGCAGCGGTCGGGCTGAACGG
GGGGTTCGTGCACACAGCCCAGCTTGGAGCGAACGACCTACACCGAACTGAGATACCTACAGCGTGAGCT
ATGAGAAAGCGCCACGCTTCCCGAAGGGAGAAAGGCGGACAGGTATCCGGTAAGCGGCAGGGTCGGAACA
GGAGAGCGCACGAGGGAGCTTCCAGGGGGAAACGCCTGGTATCTTTATAGTCCTGTCGGGTTTCGCCACC
TCTGACTTGAGCGTCGATTTTTGTGATGCTCGTCAGGGGGGCGGAGCCTATGGAAAAACGCCAGCAACGC
GGCCTTTTTACGGTTCCTGGCCTTTTGCTGGCCTTTTGCTCACATGTTCTTTCCTGCGTTATCCCCTGAT
TCTGTGGATAACCGTATTACCGCCTTTGAGTGAGCTGATACCGCTCGCCGCAGCCGAACGACCGAGCGCA
GCGAGTCAGTGAGCGAGGAAGCGGAAGAGCGCCCAATACGCAAACCGCCTCTCCCCGCGCGTTGGCCGAT
TCATTAATGCAGCTGGCACGACAGGTTTCCCGACTGGAAAGCGGGCAGTGAGCGCAACGCAATTAATGTG
AGTTAGCTCACTCATTAGGCACCCCAGGCTTTACACTTTATGCTTCCGGCTCGTATGTTGTGTGGAATTG
TGAGCGGATAACAATTTCACACAGGAAACAGCTATGACCATGATTACGCCAAGCGCGCAATTAACCCTCA
CTAAAGGGAACAAAAGCTGGAGCTGCAAGCTTAATGTAGTCTTATGCAATACTCTTGTAGTCTTGCAACA
TGGTAACGATGAGTTAGCAACATGCCTTACAAGGAGAGAAAAAGCACCGTGCATGCCGATTGGTGGAAGT
AAGGTGGTACGATCGTGCCTTATTAGGAAGGCAACAGACGGGTCTGACATGGATTGGACGAACCACTAAA
TTGCCGCATTGCAGAGATATTGTATTTAAGTGCCTAGCTCGATACATAAACGGGTCTCTCTGGTTAGACC
AGATCTGAGCCTGGGAGCTCTCTGGCTAACTAGGGAACCCACTGCTTAAGCCTCAATAAAGCTTGCCTTG
AGTGCTTCAAGTAGTGTGTGCCCGTCTGTTGTGTGACTCTGGTAACTAGAGATCCCTCAGACCCTTTTAG
TCAGTGTGGAAAATCTCTAGCAGTGGCGCCCGAACAGGGACTTGAAAGCGAAAGGGAAACCAGAGGAGCT
CTCTCGACGCAGGACTCGGCTTGCTGAAGCGCGCACGGCAAGAGGCGAGGGGCGGCGACTGGTGAGTACG
CCAAAAATTTTGACTAGCGGAGGCTAGAAGGAGAGAGATGGGTGCGAGAGCGTCAGTATTAAGCGGGGGA
GAATTAGATCGCGATGGGAAAAAATTCGGTTAAGGCCAGGGGGAAAGAAAAAATATAAATTAAAACATAT
AGTATGGGCAAGCAGGGAGCTAGAACGATTCGCAGTTAATCCTGGCCTGTTAGAAACATCAGAAGGCTGT
AGACAAATACTGGGACAGCTACAACCATCCCTTCAGACAGGATCAGAAGAACTTAGATCATTATATAATA
CAGTAGCAACCCTCTATTGTGTGCATCAAAGGATAGAGATAAAAGACACCAAGGAAGCTTTAGACAAGAT
AGAGGAAGAGCAAAACAAAAGTAAGACCACCGCACAGCAAGCGGCCGCTGATCTTCAGACCTGGAGGAGG
AGATATGAGGGACAATTGGAGAAGTGAATTATATAAATATAAAGTAGTAAAAATTGAACCATTAGGAGTA
GCACCCACCAAGGCAAAGAGAAGAGTGGTGCAGAGAGAAAAAAGAGCAGTGGGAATAGGAGCTTTGTTCC
TTGGGTTCTTGGGAGCAGCAGGAAGCACTATGGGCGCAGCGTCAATGACGCTGACGGTACAGGCCAGACA
ATTATTGTCTGGTATAGTGCAGCAGCAGAACAATTTGCTGAGGGCTATTGAGGCGCAACAGCATCTGTTG
CAACTCACAGTCTGGGGCATCAAGCAGCTCCAGGCAAGAATCCTGGCTGTGGAAAGATACCTAAAGGATC
AACAGCTCCTGGGGATTTGGGGTTGCTCTGGAAAACTCATTTGCACCACTGCTGTGCCTTGGAATGCTAG
TTGGAGTAATAAATCTCTGGAACAGATTTGGAATCACACGACCTGGATGGAGTGGGACAGAGAAATTAAC
AATTACACAAGCTTAATACACTCCTTAATTGAAGAATCGCAAAACCAGCAAGAAAAGAATGAACAAGAAT
TATTGGAATTAGATAAATGGGCAAGTTTGTGGAATTGGTTTAACATAACAAATTGGCTGTGGTATATAAA
ATTATTCATAATGATAGTAGGAGGCTTGGTAGGTTTAAGAATAGTTTTTGCTGTACTTTCTATAGTGAAT
AGAGTTAGGCAGGGATATTCACCATTATCGTTTCAGACCCACCTCCCAACCCCGAGGGGACCCGACAGGC
CCGAAGGAATAGAAGAAGAAGGTGGAGAGAGAGACAGAGACAGATCCATTCGATTAGTGAACGGATCTCG
ACGGTATCGATCACGAGACTAGCCTCGAGCGGCCGCCCCCTTCACCGAGGGCCTATTTCCCATGAT
