Features (pLannotate 1.2.2; 35 found; start..end, strand, type, name):
      1..589     +  rep_origin     ori: high-copy-number ColE1/pMB1/pBR322/pUC origin of replication
    772..864     +  CDS            lacI (fragment): lac repressor; lacI; The lac repressor binds to the lac operator to inhibit transcription in E. coli. This inhibition can be relieved by adding lactose or isopropyl-β-D-thiogalactopyranoside (IPTG).
    877..898     +  protein_bind   CAP binding site: CAP binding activates transcription in the presence of cAMP. E. coli catabolite activator protein
    913..943     +  promoter       lac promoter: promoter for the E. coli lac operon
    951..967     +  protein_bind   lac operator: The lac repressor binds to the lac operator to inhibit transcription in E. coli. This inhibition can be relieved by adding lactose or isopropyl-β-D-thiogalactopyranoside (IPTG). lac repressor encoded by lacI
   1012..1030    +  promoter       T3 promoter: promoter for bacteriophage T3 RNA polymerase
   1058..1284    +  promoter       RSV promoter: Rous sarcoma virus enhancer/promoter
   1285..1465    +  LTR            5' LTR (truncated): truncated 5' long terminal repeat (LTR) from HIV-1
   1512..1637    +  misc_feature   HIV-1 Ψ: packaging signal of human immunodeficiency virus type 1
   1621..1984    +  CDS            HIV-1 gag (fragment): gag protein from human immunodeficiency virus 1; gag
   2130..2363    +  misc_feature   RRE: The Rev response element (RRE) of HIV-1 allows for Rev-dependent mRNA export from the nucleus to the cytoplasm.
   2740..2840    +  CDS            Rev (fragment): human immunodeficiency virus 1 (HIV-1) Rev protein; rev; enhances nuclear export of unspliced and incompletely spliced viral mRNAs
   2890..3073    +  promoter       U6 promoter (fragment): RNA polymerase III promoter for human U6 snRNA
   3064..3198    +  enhancer       CMV enhancer (fragment): human cytomegalovirus immediate early enhancer; contains an 18-bp deletion relative to the standard CMV enhancer
   3199..3402    +  promoter       CMV promoter: human cytomegalovirus (CMV) immediate early promoter
   3483..3503    +  CDS            FLAG (fragment): FLAG® epitope tag, followed by an enterokinase cleavage site
   3516..3542    +  CDS            3xHA (fragment): three tandem HA epitope tags
   3558..3582    +  protein_bind   attB1: mutant version of attB; recombination site for the Gateway® BP reaction BP Clonase™
   3597..4286    +  CDS            cEGFP (fragment): cEGFP is a basic (constitutively fluorescent) green fluorescent protein published in 2008, derived from Aequorea victoria.
   4308..4334    +  CDS            3xHA (fragment): three tandem HA epitope tags
   4350..4374    +  protein_bind   attB1: mutant version of attB; recombination site for the Gateway® BP reaction BP Clonase™
   4389..5111    +  CDS            cEGFP: cEGFP is a basic (constitutively fluorescent) green fluorescent protein published in 2008, derived from Aequorea victoria.
   5115..5150    +  misc_feature   MCS (fragment): multiple cloning site
   5185..5302    +  misc_feature   cPPT/CTS: central polypurine tract and central termination sequence of HIV-1
   5351..5861    +  promoter       hPGK promoter: human phosphoglycerate kinase 1 promoter
   5883..6482    +  CDS            PuroR: puromycin N-acetyltransferase; pac from Streptomyces alboniger; confers resistance to puromycin
   6525..6608    +  CDS            nef (fragment): NEF_HV1Z2 - Experimental evidence at protein level: Swiss-Prot protein existence level 1. Extracellular Nef protein targets CD4(+) T-lymphocytes for apoptosis by interacting with CXCR4 surface receptors. From Human immunodeficiency virus type 1 group M subtype D (isolate Z2/CDC-Z34) (HIV-1).
   6610..6843    +  LTR            3' LTR (ΔU3): self-inactivating 3' long terminal repeat (LTR) from HIV-1
   6915..7036    +  polyA_signal   SV40 poly(A) signal: SV40 polyadenylation signal
   7076..7211    +  rep_origin     SV40 ori: SV40 origin of replication
   7232..7250    -  promoter       T7 promoter: promoter for bacteriophage T7 RNA polymerase
   7258..7413    +  CDS            lacZα (fragment): LacZα fragment of β-galactosidase; lacZ fragment
   7418..7846    +  rep_origin     f1 ori (sequence partly withheld): f1 bacteriophage origin of replication; arrow indicates direction of (+) strand synthesis
   7899..8003    +  promoter       AmpR promoter: bla
   8004..8864    +  CDS            AmpR: β-lactamase; bla; confers resistance to ampicillin, carbenicillin, and related antibiotics
>Addgene plasmid #215707 | Nuclear cpGFP Sequencing Result | analyzer sequence | sequence record 447047
TTGAGATCCTTTTTTTCTGCGCGTAATCTGCTGCTTGCAAACAAAAAAACCACCGCTACCAGCGGTGGTT
TGTTTGCCGGATCAAGAGCTACCAACTCTTTTTCCGAAGGTAACTGGCTTCAGCAGAGCGCAGATACCAA
ATACTGTTCTTCTAGTGTAGCCGTAGTTAGGCCACCACTTCAAGAACTCTGTAGCACCGCCTACATACCT
CGCTCTGCTAATCCTGTTACCAGTGGCTGCTGCCAGTGGCGATAAGTCGTGTCTTACCGGGTTGGACTCA
AGACGATAGTTACCGGATAAGGCGCAGCGGTCGGGCTGAACGGGGGGTTCGTGCACACAGCCCAGCTTGG
AGCGAACGACCTACACCGAACTGAGATACCTACAGCGTGAGCTATGAGAAAGCGCCACGCTTCCCGAAGG
GAGAAAGGCGGACAGGTATCCGGTAAGCGGCAGGGTCGGAACAGGAGAGCGCACGAGGGAGCTTCCAGGG
GGAAACGCCTGGTATCTTTATAGTCCTGTCGGGTTTCGCCACCTCTGACTTGAGCGTCGATTTTTGTGAT
GCTCGTCAGGGGGGCGGAGCCTATGGAAAAACGCCAGCAACGCGGCCTTTTTACGGTTCCTGGCCTTTTG
CTGGCCTTTTGCTCACATGTTCTTTCCTGCGTTATCCCCTGATTCTGTGGATAACCGTATTACCGCCTTT
GAGTGAGCTGATACCGCTCGCCGCAGCCGAACGACCGAGCGCAGCGAGTCAGTGAGCGAGGAAGCGGAAG
AGCGCCCAATACGCAAACCGCCTCTCCCCGCGCGTTGGCCGATTCATTAATGCAGCTGGCACGACAGGTT
TCCCGACTGGAAAGCGGGCAGTGAGCGCAACGCAATTAATGTGAGTTAGCTCACTCATTAGGCACCCCAG
GCTTTACACTTTATGCTTCCGGCTCGTATGTTGTGTGGAATTGTGAGCGGATAACAATTTCACACAGGAA
ACAGCTATGACCATGATTACGCCAAGCGCGCAATTAACCCTCACTAAAGGGAACAAAAGCTGGAGCTGCA
AGCTTAATGTAGTCTTATGCAATACTCTTGTAGTCTTGCAACATGGTAACGATGAGTTAGCAACATGCCT
TACAAGGAGAGAAAAAGCACCGTGCATGCCGATTGGTGGAAGTAAGGTGGTACGATCGTGCCTTATTAGG
AAGGCAACAGACGGGTCTGACATGGATTGGACGAACCACTAAATTGCCGCATTGCAGAGATATTGTATTT
AAGTGCCTAGCTCGATACATAAACGGGTCTCTCTGGTTAGACCAGATCTGAGCCTGGGAGCTCTCTGGCT
AACTAGGGAACCCACTGCTTAAGCCTCAATAAAGCTTGCCTTGAGTGCTTCAAGTAGTGTGTGCCCGTCT
GTTGTGTGACTCTGGTAACTAGAGATCCCTCAGACCCTTTTAGTCAGTGTGGAAAATCTCTAGCAGTGGC
GCCCGAACAGGGACTTGAAAGCGAAAGGGAAACCAGAGGAGCTCTCTCGACGCAGGACTCGGCTTGCTGA
AGCGCGCACGGCAAGAGGCGAGGGGCGGCGACTGGTGAGTACGCCAAAAATTTTGACTAGCGGAGGCTAG
AAGGAGAGAGATGGGTGCGAGAGCGTCAGTATTAAGCGGGGGAGAATTAGATCGCGATGGGAAAAAATTC
GGTTAAGGCCAGGGGGAAAGAAAAAATATAAATTAAAACATATAGTATGGGCAAGCAGGGAGCTAGAACG
ATTCGCAGTTAATCCTGGCCTGTTAGAAACATCAGAAGGCTGTAGACAAATACTGGGACAGCTACAACCA
TCCCTTCAGACAGGATCAGAAGAACTTAGATCATTATATAATACAGTAGCAACCCTCTATTGTGTGCATC
AAAGGATAGAGATAAAAGACACCAAGGAAGCTTTAGACAAGATAGAGGAAGAGCAAAACAAAAGTAAGAC
CACCGCACAGCAAGCGGCCGCTGATCTTCAGACCTGGAGGAGGAGATATGAGGGACAATTGGAGAAGTGA
ATTATATAAATATAAAGTAGTAAAAATTGAACCATTAGGAGTAGCACCCACCAAGGCAAAGAGAAGAGTG
GTGCAGAGAGAAAAAAGAGCAGTGGGAATAGGAGCTTTGTTCCTTGGGTTCTTGGGAGCAGCAGGAAGCA
CTATGGGCGCAGCGTCAATGACGCTGACGGTACAGGCCAGACAATTATTGTCTGGTATAGTGCAGCAGCA
GAACAATTTGCTGAGGGCTATTGAGGCGCAACAGCATCTGTTGCAACTCACAGTCTGGGGCATCAAGCAG
CTCCAGGCAAGAATCCTGGCTGTGGAAAGATACCTAAAGGATCAACAGCTCCTGGGGATTTGGGGTTGCT
CTGGAAAACTCATTTGCACCACTGCTGTGCCTTGGAATGCTAGTTGGAGTAATAAATCTCTGGAACAGAT
TTGGAATCACACGACCTGGATGGAGTGGGACAGAGAAATTAACAATTACACAAGCTTAATACACTCCTTA
ATTGAAGAATCGCAAAACCAGCAAGAAAAGAATGAACAAGAATTATTGGAATTAGATAAATGGGCAAGTT
TGTGGAATTGGTTTAACATAACAAATTGGCTGTGGTATATAAAATTATTCATAATGATAGTAGGAGGCTT
GGTAGGTTTAAGAATAGTTTTTGCTGTACTTTCTATAGTGAATAGAGTTAGGCAGGGATATTCACCATTA
TCGTTTCAGACCCACCTCCCAACCCCGAGGGGACCCGACAGGCCCGAAGGAATAGAAGAAGAAGGTGGAG
AGAGAGACAGAGACAGATCCATTCGATTAGTGAACGGATCTCGACGGTATCGATCACGAGACTAGCCTCG
AGCGGCCGCCCCCTTCACCGAGGGCCTATTTCCCATGATTCCTTCATATTTGCATATACGATACAAGGCT
GTTAGAGAGATAATTGGAATTAATTTGACTGTAAACACAAAGATATTAGTACAAAATACGTGACGTAGAA
AGTAATAATTTCTTGGGTAGTTTGCAGTTTTAAAATTATGTTTTAAAATGGACTATCATATGCCAAGTAC
GCCCCCTATTGACGTCAATGACGGTAAATGGCCCGCCTGGCATTATGCCCAGTACATGACCTTATGGGAC
TTTCCTACTTGGCAGTACATCTACGTATTAGTCATCGCTATTACCATGGTGATGCGGTTTTGGCAGTACA
TCAATGGGCGTGGATAGCGGTTTGACTCACGGGGATTTCCAAGTCTCCACCCCATTGACGTCAATGGGAG
TTTGTTTTGGCACCAAAATCAACGGGACTTTCCAAAATGTCGTAACAACTCCGCCCCATTGACGCAAATG
GGCGGTAGGCGTGTACGGTGGGAGGTCTATATAAGCAGAGCTGGTTTAGTGAACCGTCAGATCCGCTAGC
GCTACCGGTCGCCACCATGGTGACCGGTCCAAAGAAGAAGCGTAAGGTAGACTACAAGGATGACGATGAC
AAGCTCGATGGAGGATACCCATACGATGTTCCAGATTACGCTGCTCGAGGTTATCAAACAAGTTTGTACA
AAAAAGCAGGCTCCACCATGGGGCATAACGTCTATATCAAGGCCGACAAGCAGAAGAACGGCATCAAGGC
GAACTTCAAGATCCGCCACAACATCGAGGACGGCGGCGTGCAGCTCGCCTACCACTACCAGCAGAACACC
CCCATCGGCGACGGCCCCGTGCTGCTGCCCGACAACCACTACCTGAGCGTGCAGTCCAAACTTTCGAAAG
ACCCCAACGAGAAGCGCGATCACATGGTCCTGCTGGAGTTCGTGACCGCCGCCGGGATCACTCTCGGCAT
GGACGAGCTGTACAAGGGCGGTACCGGAGGGAGCATGGTGAGCAAGGGCGAGGAGCTGTTCACCGGGGTG
GTGCCCATCCTGGTCGAGCTGGACGGCGACGTAAACGGCCACAAGTTCAGCGTGTCCGGCGAGGGTGAGG
GCGATGCCACCTACGGCAAGCTGACCCTGAAGTTCATCTGCACCACCGGCAAGCTGCCCGTGCCCTGGCC
CACCCTCGTGACCACCCTGACCTACGGCGTGCAGTGCTTCAGCCGCTACCCCGACCACATGAAGCAGCAC
GACTTCTTCAAGTCCGCCATGCCCGAAGGCTACATCCAGGAGCGCACCATCTTCTTCAAGGACGACGGCA
ACTACAAGACCCGCGCCGAGGTGAAGTTCGAGGGCGACACCCTGGTGAACCGCATCGAGCTGAAGGGCAT
CGACTACAAGGATGACGATGACAAGCTCGATGGAGGATACCCATACGATGTTCCAGATTACGCTGCTCGA
GGTTATCAAACAAGTTTGTACAAAAAAGCAGGCTCCACCATGGGGCATAACGTCTATATCAAGGCCGACA
AGCAGAAGAACGGCATCAAGGCGAACTTCAAGATCCGCCACAACATCGAGGACGGCGGCGTGCAGCTCGC
CTACCACTACCAGCAGAACACCCCCATCGGCGACGGCCCCGTGCTGCTGCCCGACAACCACTACCTGAGC
GTGCAGTCCAAACTTTCGAAAGACCCCAACGAGAAGCGCGATCACATGGTCCTGCTGGAGTTCGTGACCG
CCGCCGGGATCACTCTCGGCATGGACGAGCTGTACAAGGGCGGTACCGGAGGGAGCATGGTGAGCAAGGG
CGAGGAGCTGTTCACCGGGGTGGTGCCCATCCTGGTCGAGCTGGACGGCGACGTAAACGGCCACAAGTTC
AGCGTGTCCGGCGAGGGTGAGGGCGATGCCACCTACGGCAAGCTGACCCTGAAGTTCATCTGCACCACCG
GCAAGCTGCCCGTGCCCTGGCCCACCCTCGTGACCACCCTGACCTACGGCGTGCAGTGCTTCAGCCGCTA
CCCCGACCACATGAAGCAGCACGACTTCTTCAAGTCCGCCATGCCCGAAGGCTACATCCAGGAGCGCACC
ATCTTCTTCAAGGACGACGGCAACTACAAGACCCGCGCCGAGGTGAAGTTCGAGGGCGACACCCTGGTGA
ACCGCATCGAGCTGAAGGGCATCGACTTCAAGGAGGACGGCAACATCCTGGGGCACAAGCTGGAGTACAA
CTAATCCGGACTCAGATCTCGAGCTCAAGCTTCGAATTCTCGACCTCGAGACAAATGGCAGTATTCATCC
ACAATTTTAAAAGAAAAGGGGGGATTGGGGGGTACAGTGCAGGGGAAAGAATAGTAGACATAATAGCAAC
AGACATACAAACTAAAGAATTACAAAAACAAATTACAAAAATTCAAAATTTTCGGGTTTATTACAGGGAC
AGCAGAGATCCACTTTGGCCGCGGCTCGAGGGGGTTGGGGTTGCGCCTTTTCCAAGGCAGCCCTGGGTTT
GCGCAGGGACGCGGCTGCTCTGGGCGTGGTTCCGGGAAACGCAGCGGCGCCGACCCTGGGTCTCGCACAT
TCTTCACGTCCGTTCGCAGCGTCACCCGGATCTTCGCCGCTACCCTTGTGGGCCCCCCGGCGACGCTTCC
TGCTCCGCCCCTAAGTCGGGAAGGTTCCTTGCGGTTCGCGGCGTGCCGGACGTGACAAACGGAAGCCGCA
CGTCTCACTAGTACCCTCGCAGACGGACAGCGCCAGGGAGCAATGGCAGCGCGCCGACCGCGATGGGCTG
TGGCCAATAGCGGCTGCTCAGCAGGGCGCGCCGAGAGCAGCGGCCGGGAAGGGGCGGTGCGGGAGGCGGG
GTGTGGGGCGGTAGTGTGGGCCCTGTTCCTGCCCGCGCGGTGTTCCGCATTCTGCAAGCCTCCGGAGCGC
ACGTCGGCAGTCGGCTCCCTCGTTGACCGAATCACCGACCTCTCTCCCCAGGGGGATCCACCGGAGCTTA
CCATGACCGAGTACAAGCCCACGGTGCGCCTCGCCACCCGCGACGACGTCCCCAGGGCCGTACGCACCCT
CGCCGCCGCGTTCGCCGACTACCCCGCCACGCGCCACACCGTCGATCCGGACCGCCACATCGAGCGGGTC
ACCGAGCTGCAAGAACTCTTCCTCACGCGCGTCGGGCTCGACATCGGCAAGGTGTGGGTCGCGGACGACG
GCGCCGCGGTGGCGGTCTGGACCACGCCGGAGAGCGTCGAAGCGGGGGCGGTGTTCGCCGAGATCGGCCC
GCGCATGGCCGAGTTGAGCGGTTCCCGGCTGGCCGCGCAGCAACAGATGGAAGGCCTCCTGGCGCCGCAC
CGGCCCAAGGAGCCCGCGTGGTTCCTGGCCACCGTCGGCGTCTCGCCCGACCACCAGGGCAAGGGTCTGG
GCAGCGCCGTCGTGCTCCCCGGAGTGGAGGCGGCCGAGCGCGCCGGGGTGCCCGCCTTCCTGGAGACCTC
CGCGCCCCGCAACCTCCCCTTCTACGAGCGGCTCGGCTTCACCGTCACCGCCGACGTCGAGGTGCCCGAA
GGACCGCGCACCTGGTGCATGACCCGCAAGCCCGGTGCCTGACGCCCGCCCCACGACCCGCAGCGCCCGA
CCGAAAGGAGCGCACGACCCCATGCATCGGTACCTTTAAGACCAATGACTTACAAGGCAGCTGTAGATCT
TAGCCACTTTTTAAAAGAAAAGGGGGGACTGGAAGGGCTAATTCACTCCCAACGAAGACAAGATCTGCTT
TTTGCTTGTACTGGGTCTCTCTGGTTAGACCAGATCTGAGCCTGGGAGCTCTCTGGCTAACTAGGGAACC
CACTGCTTAAGCCTCAATAAAGCTTGCCTTGAGTGCTTCAAGTAGTGTGTGCCCGTCTGTTGTGTGACTC
TGGTAACTAGAGATCCCTCAGACCCTTTTAGTCAGTGTGGAAAATCTCTAGCAGTAGTAGTTCATGTCAT
CTTATTATTCAGTATTTATAACTTGCAAAGAAATGAATATCAGAGAGTGAGAGGAACTTGTTTATTGCAG
CTTATAATGGTTACAAATAAAGCAATAGCATCACAAATTTCACAAATAAAGCATTTTTTTCACTGCATTC
TAGTTGTGGTTTGTCCAAACTCATCAATGTATCTTATCATGTCTGGCTCTAGCTATCCCGCCCCTAACTC
CGCCCATCCCGCCCCTAACTCCGCCCAGTTCCGCCCATTCTCCGCCCCATGGCTGACTAATTTTTTTTAT
TTATGCAGAGGCCGAGGCCGCCTCGGCCTCTGAGCTATTCCAGAAGTAGTGAGGAGGCTTTTTTGGAGGC
CTAGGGACGTACCCAATTCGCCCTATAGTGAGTCGTATTACGCGCGCTCACTGGCCGTCGTTTTACAACG
TCGTGACTGGGAAAACCCTGGCGTTACCCAACTTAATCGCCTTGCAGCACATCCCCCTTTCGCCAGCTGG
CGTAATAGCGAAGAGGCCCGCACCGATCGCCCTTCCCAACAGTTGCGCAGCCTGAATGGCGAATGGG
[124 nt withheld, positions 7418-7541]
C
[91 nt withheld, positions 7543-7633]
A
[49 nt withheld, positions 7635-7683]
CCTTTGACGTTGGAGTCCACGTTCTTT
[37 nt withheld, positions 7711-7747]
ACCCTATCTCGGTCTATTCTTTTGATTTATAAGGGATTTTGCCGATTTCGGCCTATTGGTTAAAAAATGA
GCTGATTTAACAAAAATTTAACGCGAATTTTAACAAAATATTAACGCTTACAATTTAGGTGGCACTTTTC
GGGGAAATGTGCGCGGAACCCCTATTTGTTTATTTTTCTAAATACATTCAAATATGTATCCGCTCATGAG
ACAATAACCCTGATAAATGCTTCAATAATATTGAAAAAGGAAGAGTATGAGTATTCAACATTTCCGTGTC
GCCCTTATTCCCTTTTTTGCGGCATTTTGCCTTCCTGTTTTTGCTCACCCAGAAACGCTGGTGAAAGTAA
AAGATGCTGAAGATCAGTTGGGTGCACGAGTGGGTTACATCGAACTGGATCTCAACAGCGGTAAGATCCT
TGAGAGTTTTCGCCCCGAAGAACGTTTTCCAATGATGAGCACTTTTAAAGTTCTGCTATGTGGCGCGGTA
TTATCCCGTATTGACGCCGGGCAAGAGCAACTCGGTCGCCGCATACACTATTCTCAGAATGACTTGGTTG
AGTACTCACCAGTCACAGAAAAGCATCTTACGGATGGCATGACAGTAAGAGAATTATGCAGTGCTGCCAT
AACCATGAGTGATAACACTGCGGCCAACTTACTTCTGACAACGATCGGAGGACCGAAGGAGCTAACCGCT
TTTTTGCACAACATGGGGGATCATGTAACTCGCCTTGATCGTTGGGAACCGGAGCTGAATGAAGCCATAC
CAAACGACGAGCGTGACACCACGATGCCTGTAGCAATGGCAACAACGTTGCGCAAACTATTAACTGGCGA
ACTACTTACTCTAGCTTCCCGGCAACAATTAATAGACTGGATGGAGGCGGATAAAGTTGCAGGACCACTT
CTGCGCTCGGCCCTTCCGGCTGGCTGGTTTATTGCTGATAAATCTGGAGCCGGTGAGCGTGGGTCTCGCG
GTATCATTGCAGCACTGGGGCCAGATGGTAAGCCCTCCCGTATCGTAGTTATCTACACGACGGGGAGTCA
GGCAACTATGGATGAACGAAATAGACAGATCGCTGAGATAGGTGCCTCACTGATTAAGCATTGGTAACTG
TCAGACCAAGTTTACTCATATATACTTTAGATTGATTTAAAACTTCATTTTTAATTTAAAAGGATCTAGG
TGAAGATCCTTTTTGATAATCTCATGACCAAAATCCCTTAACGTGAGTTTTCGTTCCACTGAGCGTCAGA
CCCCGTAGAAAAGATCAAAGGATCTTC
